>Addgene plasmid #131323 | Y365A or A365Y inducible rescue | addgene full sequence | sequence record 273926 | Addgene NGS Result
GGGCGAGGCGGAGAGGTGCGGCGGCAGCCAATCAGAGCGGCGCGCTCCGAAAGTTTCCTTTTATGGCGAG
GCGGCGGCGGCGGCGGCCCTATAAAAAGCGAAGCGCGCGGCGGGCGGGAGTCGCTGCGCGCTGCCTTCGC
CCCGTGCCCCGCTCCGCCGCCGCCTCGCGCCGCCCGCCCCGGCTCTGACTGACCGCGTTACTCCCACAGG
TGAGCGGGCGGGACGGCCCTTCTCCTCCGGGCTGTAATTAGCTGAGCAAGAGGTAAGGGTTTAAGGGATG
GTTGGTTGGTGGGGTATTAATGTTTAATTACCTGGAGCACCTGCCTGAAATCACTTTTTTTCAGGTTGGA
CCGGTGCCACCATGGACTATAAGGACCACGACGGAGACTACAAGGATCATGATATTGATTACAAAGACGA
TGACGATAAGATGGCCCCAAAGAAGAAGCGGAAGGTCGGTATCCACGGAGTCCCAGCAGCCGACAAGAAG
TACAGCATCGGCCTGGACATCGGCACCAACTCTGTGGGCTGGGCCGTGATCACCGACGAGTACAAGGTGC
CCAGCAAGAAATTCAAGGTGCTGGGCAACACCGACCGGCACAGCATCAAGAAGAACCTGATCGGAGCCCT
GCTGTTCGACAGCGGCGAAACAGCCGAGGCCACCCGGCTGAAGAGAACCGCCAGAAGAAGATACACCAGA
CGGAAGAACCGGATCTGCTATCTGCAAGAGATCTTCAGCAACGAGATGGCCAAGGTGGACGACAGCTTCT
TCCACAGACTGGAAGAGTCCTTCCTGGTGGAAGAGGATAAGAAGCACGAGCGGCACCCCATCTTCGGCAA
CATCGTGGACGAGGTGGCCTACCACGAGAAGTACCCCACCATCTACCACCTGAGAAAGAAACTGGTGGAC
AGCACCGACAAGGCCGACCTGCGGCTGATCTATCTGGCCCTGGCCCACATGATCAAGTTCCGGGGCCACT
TCCTGATCGAGGGCGACCTGAACCCCGACAACAGCGACGTGGACAAGCTGTTCATCCAGCTGGTGCAGAC
CTACAACCAGCTGTTCGAGGAAAACCCCATCAACGCCAGCGGCGTGGACGCCAAGGCCATCCTGTCTGCC
AGACTGAGCAAGAGCAGACGGCTGGAAAATCTGATCGCCCAGCTGCCCGGCGAGAAGAAGAATGGCCTGT
TCGGAAACCTGATTGCCCTGAGCCTGGGCCTGACCCCCAACTTCAAGAGCAACTTCGACCTGGCCGAGGA
TGCCAAACTGCAGCTGAGCAAGGACACCTACGACGACGACCTGGACAACCTGCTGGCCCAGATCGGCGAC
CAGTACGCCGACCTGTTTCTGGCCGCCAAGAACCTGTCCGACGCCATCCTGCTGAGCGACATCCTGAGAG
TGAACACCGAGATCACCAAGGCCCCCCTGAGCGCCTCTATGATCAAGAGATACGACGAGCACCACCAGGA
CCTGACCCTGCTGAAAGCTCTCGTGCGGCAGCAGCTGCCTGAGAAGTACAAAGAGATTTTCTTCGACCAG
AGCAAGAACGGCTACGCCGGCTACATTGACGGCGGAGCCAGCCAGGAAGAGTTCTACAAGTTCATCAAGC
CCATCCTGGAAAAGATGGACGGCACCGAGGAACTGCTCGTGAAGCTGAACAGAGAGGACCTGCTGCGGAA
GCAGCGGACCTTCGACAACGGCAGCATCCCCCACCAGATCCACCTGGGAGAGCTGCACGCCATTCTGCGG
CGGCAGGAAGATTTTTACCCATTCCTGAAGGACAACCGGGAAAAGATCGAGAAGATCCTGACCTTCCGCA
TCCCCTACTACGTGGGCCCTCTGGCCAGGGGAAACAGCAGATTCGCCTGGATGACCAGAAAGAGCGAGGA
AACCATCACCCCCTGGAACTTCGAGGAAGTGGTGGACAAGGGCGCTTCCGCCCAGAGCTTCATCGAGCGG
ATGACCAACTTCGATAAGAACCTGCCCAACGAGAAGGTGCTGCCCAAGCACAGCCTGCTGTACGAGTACT
TCACCGTGTATAACGAGCTGACCAAAGTGAAATACGTGACCGAGGGAATGAGAAAGCCCGCCTTCCTGAG
CGGCGAGCAGAAAAAGGCCATCGTGGACCTGCTGTTCAAGACCAACCGGAAAGTGACCGTGAAGCAGCTG
AAAGAGGACTACTTCAAGAAAATCGAGTGCTTCGACTCCGTGGAAATCTCCGGCGTGGAAGATCGGTTCA
ACGCCTCCCTGGGCACATACCACGATCTGCTGAAAATTATCAAGGACAAGGACTTCCTGGACAATGAGGA
AAACGAGGACATTCTGGAAGATATCGTGCTGACCCTGACACTGTTTGAGGACAGAGAGATGATCGAGGAA
CGGCTGAAAACCTATGCCCACCTGTTCGACGACAAAGTGATGAAGCAGCTGAAGCGGCGGAGATACACCG
GCTGGGGCAGGCTGAGCCGGAAGCTGATCAACGGCATCCGGGACAAGCAGTCCGGCAAGACAATCCTGGA
TTTCCTGAAGTCCGACGGCTTCGCCAACAGAAACTTCATGCAGCTGATCCACGACGACAGCCTGACCTTT
AAAGAGGACATCCAGAAAGCCCAGGTGTCCGGCCAGGGCGATAGCCTGCACGAGCACATTGCCAATCTGG
CCGGCAGCCCCGCCATTAAGAAGGGCATCCTGCAGACAGTGAAGGTGGTGGACGAGCTCGTGAAAGTGAT
GGGCCGGCACAAGCCCGAGAACATCGTGATCGAAATGGCCAGAGAGAACCAGACCACCCAGAAGGGACAG
AAGAACAGCCGCGAGAGAATGAAGCGGATCGAAGAGGGCATCAAAGAGCTGGGCAGCCAGATCCTGAAAG
AACACCCCGTGGAAAACACCCAGCTGCAGAACGAGAAGCTGTACCTGTACTACCTGCAGAATGGGCGGGA
TATGTACGTGGACCAGGAACTGGACATCAACCGGCTGTCCGACTACGATGTGGACCATATCGTGCCTCAG
AGCTTTCTGAAGGACGACTCCATCGACAACAAGGTGCTGACCAGAAGCGACAAGAACCGGGGCAAGAGCG
ACAACGTGCCCTCCGAAGAGGTCGTGAAGAAGATGAAGAACTACTGGCGGCAGCTGCTGAACGCCAAGCT
GATTACCCAGAGAAAGTTCGACAATCTGACCAAGGCCGAGAGAGGCGGCCTGAGCGAACTGGATAAGGCC
GGCTTCATCAAGAGACAGCTGGTGGAAACCCGGCAGATCACAAAGCACGTGGCACAGATCCTGGACTCCC
GGATGAACACTAAGTACGACGAGAATGACAAGCTGATCCGGGAAGTGAAAGTGATCACCCTGAAGTCCAA
GCTGGTGTCCGATTTCCGGAAGGATTTCCAGTTTTACAAAGTGCGCGAGATCAACAACTACCACCACGCC
CACGACGCCTACCTGAACGCCGTCGTGGGAACCGCCCTGATCAAAAAGTACCCTAAGCTGGAAAGCGAGT
TCGTGTACGGCGACTACAAGGTGTACGACGTGCGGAAGATGATCGCCAAGAGCGAGCAGGAAATCGGCAA
GGCTACCGCCAAGTACTTCTTCTACAGCAACATCATGAACTTTTTCAAGACCGAGATTACCCTGGCCAAC
GGCGAGATCCGGAAGCGGCCTCTGATCGAGACAAACGGCGAAACCGGGGAGATCGTGTGGGATAAGGGCC
GGGATTTTGCCACCGTGCGGAAAGTGCTGAGCATGCCCCAAGTGAATATCGTGAAAAAGACCGAGGTGCA
GACAGGCGGCTTCAGCAAAGAGTCTATCCTGCCCAAGAGGAACAGCGATAAGCTGATCGCCAGAAAGAAG
GACTGGGACCCTAAGAAGTACGGCGGCTTCGACAGCCCCACCGTGGCCTATTCTGTGCTGGTGGTGGCCA
AAGTGGAAAAGGGCAAGTCCAAGAAACTGAAGAGTGTGAAAGAGCTGCTGGGGATCACCATCATGGAAAG
AAGCAGCTTCGAGAAGAATCCCATCGACTTTCTGGAAGCCAAGGGCTACAAAGAAGTGAAAAAGGACCTG
ATCATCAAGCTGCCTAAGTACTCCCTGTTCGAGCTGGAAAACGGCCGGAAGAGAATGCTGGCCTCTGCCG
GCGAACTGCAGAAGGGAAACGAACTGGCCCTGCCCTCCAAATATGTGAACTTCCTGTACCTGGCCAGCCA
CTATGAGAAGCTGAAGGGCTCCCCCGAGGATAATGAGCAGAAACAGCTGTTTGTGGAACAGCACAAGCAC
TACCTGGACGAGATCATCGAGCAGATCAGCGAGTTCTCCAAGAGAGTGATCCTGGCCGACGCTAATCTGG
ACAAAGTGCTGTCCGCCTACAACAAGCACCGGGATAAGCCCATCAGAGAGCAGGCCGAGAATATCATCCA
CCTGTTTACCCTGACCAATCTGGGAGCCCCTGCCGCCTTCAAGTACTTTGACACCACCATCGACCGGAAG
AGGTACACCAGCACCAAAGAGGTGCTGGACGCCACCCTGATCCACCAGAGCATCACCGGCCTGTACGAGA
CACGGATCGACCTGTCTCAGCTGGGAGGCGACAAAAGGCCGGCGGCCACGAAAAAGGCCGGCCAGGCAAA
AAAGAAAAAGGAATTCGGCAGTGGAGAGGGCAGAGGAAGTCTGCTAACATGCGGTGACGTCGAGGAGAAT
CCTGGCCCAGTGAGCAAGGGCGAGGAGCTGTTCACCGGGGTGGTGCCCATCCTGGTCGAGCTGGACGGCG
ACGTAAACGGCCACAAGTTCAGCGTGTCCGGCGAGGGCGAGGGCGATGCCACCTACGGCAAGCTGACCCT
GAAGTTCATCTGCACCACCGGCAAGCTGCCCGTGCCCTGGCCCACCCTCGTGACCACCCTGACCTACGGC
GTGCAGTGCTTCAGCCGCTACCCCGACCACATGAAGCAGCACGACTTCTTCAAGTCCGCCATGCCCGAAG
GCTACGTCCAGGAGCGCACCATCTTCTTCAAGGACGACGGCAACTACAAGACCCGCGCCGAGGTGAAGTT
CGAGGGCGACACCCTGGTGAACCGCATCGAGCTGAAGGGCATCGACTTCAAGGAGGACGGCAACATCCTG
GGGCACAAGCTGGAGTACAACTACAACAGCCACAACGTCTATATCATGGCCGACAAGCAGAAGAACGGCA
TCAAGGTGAACTTCAAGATCCGCCACAACATCGAGGACGGCAGCGTGCAGCTCGCCGACCACTACCAGCA
GAACACCCCCATCGGCGACGGCCCCGTGCTGCTGCCCGACAACCACTACCTGAGCACCCAGTCCGCCCTG
AGCAAAGACCCCAACGAGAAGCGCGATCACATGGTCCTGCTGGAGTTCGTGACCGCCGCCGGGATCACTC
TCGGCATGGACGAGCTGTACAAGGAATTCTAACTAGAGCTCGCTGATCAGCCTCGACTGTGCCTTCTAGT
TGCCAGCCATCTGTTGTTTGCCCCTCCCCCGTGCCTTCCTTGACCCTGGAAGGTGCCACTCCCACTGTCC
TTTCCTAATAAAATGAGGAAATTGCATCGCATTGTCTGAGTAGGTGTCATTCTATTCTGGGGGGTGGGGT
GGGGCAGGACAGCAAGGGGGAGGATTGGGAAGAGAATAGCAGGCATGCTGGGGAGCGGCCGCAGGAACCC
CTAGTGATGGAGTTGGCCACTCCCTCTCTGCGCGCTCGCTCGCTCACTGAGGCCGGGCGACCAAAGGTCG
CCCGACGCCCGGGCTTTGCCCGGGCGGCCTCAGTGAGCGAGCGAGCGCGCAGCTGCCTGCAGGGGCGCCT
GATGCGGTATTTTCTCCTTACGCATCTGTGCGGTATTTCACACCGCATA
[95 nt withheld, positions 5860-5954]
T
[46 nt withheld, positions 5956-6001]
C
[141 nt withheld, positions 6003-6143]
CCTTTGACGTTGGAGTCCACGTTCTTT
[37 nt withheld, positions 6171-6207]
ACTCTATCTCGGGCTATTCTTTTGATTTATAAGGGATTTTGCCGATTTCGGTCTATTGGTTAAAAAATGA
GCTGATTTAACAAAAATTTAACGCGAATTTTAACAAAATATTAACGTTTACAATTTTATGGTGCACTCTC
AGTACAATCTGCTCTGATGCCGCATAGTTAAGCCAGCCCCGACACCCGCCAACACCCGCTGACGCGCCCT
GACGGGCTTGTCTGCTCCCGGCATCCGCTTACAGACAAGCTGTGACCGTCTCCGGGAGCTGCATGTGTCA
GAGGTTTTCACCGTCATCACCGAAACGCGCGAGACGAAAGGGCCTCGTGATACGCCTATTTTTATAGGTT
AATGTCATGATAATAATGGTTTCTTAGACGTCAGGTGGCACTTTTCGGGGAAATGTGCGCGGAACCCCTA
TTTGTTTATTTTTCTAAATACATTCAAATATGTATCCGCTCATGAGACAATAACCCTGATAAATGCTTCA
ATAATATTGAAAAAGGAAGAGTATGAGTATTCAACATTTCCGTGTCGCCCTTATTCCCTTTTTTGCGGCA
TTTTGCCTTCCTGTTTTTGCTCACCCAGAAACGCTGGTGAAAGTAAAAGATGCTGAAGATCAGTTGGGTG
CACGAGTGGGTTACATCGAACTGGATCTCAACAGCGGTAAGATCCTTGAGAGTTTTCGCCCCGAAGAACG
TTTTCCAATGATGAGCACTTTTAAAGTTCTGCTATGTGGCGCGGTATTATCCCGTATTGACGCCGGGCAA
GAGCAACTCGGTCGCCGCATACACTATTCTCAGAATGACTTGGTTGAGTACTCACCAGTCACAGAAAAGC
ATCTTACGGATGGCATGACAGTAAGAGAATTATGCAGTGCTGCCATAACCATGAGTGATAACACTGCGGC
CAACTTACTTCTGACAACGATCGGAGGACCGAAGGAGCTAACCGCTTTTTTGCACAACATGGGGGATCAT
GTAACTCGCCTTGATCGTTGGGAACCGGAGCTGAATGAAGCCATACCAAACGACGAGCGTGACACCACGA
TGCCTGTAGCAATGGCAACAACGTTGCGCAAACTATTAACTGGCGAACTACTTACTCTAGCTTCCCGGCA
ACAATTAATAGACTGGATGGAGGCGGATAAAGTTGCAGGACCACTTCTGCGCTCGGCCCTTCCGGCTGGC
TGGTTTATTGCTGATAAATCTGGAGCCGGTGAGCGTGGAAGCCGCGGTATCATTGCAGCACTGGGGCCAG
ATGGTAAGCCCTCCCGTATCGTAGTTATCTACACGACGGGGAGTCAGGCAACTATGGATGAACGAAATAG
ACAGATCGCTGAGATAGGTGCCTCACTGATTAAGCATTGGTAACTGTCAGACCAAGTTTACTCATATATA
CTTTAGATTGATTTAAAACTTCATTTTTAATTTAAAAGGATCTAGGTGAAGATCCTTTTTGATAATCTCA
TGACCAAAATCCCTTAACGTGAGTTTTCGTTCCACTGAGCGTCAGACCCCGTAGAAAAGATCAAAGGATC
TTCTTGAGATCCTTTTTTTCTGCGCGTAATCTGCTGCTTGCAAACAAAAAAACCACCGCTACCAGCGGTG
GTTTGTTTGCCGGATCAAGAGCTACCAACTCTTTTTCCGAAGGTAACTGGCTTCAGCAGAGCGCAGATAC
CAAATACTGTTCTTCTAGTGTAGCCGTAGTTAGGCCACCACTTCAAGAACTCTGTAGCACCGCCTACATA
CCTCGCTCTGCTAATCCTGTTACCAGTGGCTGCTGCCAGTGGCGATAAGTCGTGTCTTACCGGGTTGGAC
TCAAGACGATAGTTACCGGATAAGGCGCAGCGGTCGGGCTGAACGGGGGGTTCGTGCACACAGCCCAGCT
TGGAGCGAACGACCTACACCGAACTGAGATACCTACAGCGTGAGCTATGAGAAAGCGCCACGCTTCCCGA
AGGGAGAAAGGCGGACAGGTATCCGGTAAGCGGCAGGGTCGGAACAGGAGAGCGCACGAGGGAGCTTCCA
GGGGGAAACGCCTGGTATCTTTATAGTCCTGTCGGGTTTCGCCACCTCTGACTTGAGCGTCGATTTTTGT
GATGCTCGTCAGGGGGGCGGAGCCTATGGAAAAACGCCAGCAACGCGGCCTTTTTACGGTTCCTGGCCTT
TTGCTGGCCTTTTGCTCACATGTGAGGGCCTATTTCCCATGATTCCTTCATATTTGCATATACGATACAA
GGCTGTTAGAGAGATAATTGGAATTAATTTGACTGTAAACACAAAGATATTAGTACAAAATACGTGACGT
AGAAAGTAATAATTTCTTGGGTAGTTTGCAGTTTTAAAATTATGTTTTAAAATGGACTATCATATGCTTA
CCGTAACTTGAAAGTATTTCGATTTCTTGGCTTTATATATCTTGTGGAAAGGACGAAACACCGTGGCACC
CCGAAATTAGAAGTTTTAGAGCTAGAAATAGCAAGTTAAAATAAGGCTAGTCCGTTATCAACTTGAAAAA
GTGGCACCGAGTCGGTGCTTTTTTGTTTTAGAGCTAGAAATAGCAAGTTAAAATAAGGCTAGTCCGTTTT
TAGCGCGTGCGCCAATTCTGCAGACAAATGGCTCTAGAGGTACCCGTTACATAACTTACGGTAAATGGCC
CGCCTGGCTGACCGCCCAACGACCCCCGCCCATTGACGTCAATAGTAACGCCAATAGGGACTTTCCATTG
ACGTCAATGGGTGGAGTATTTACGGTAAACTGCCCACTTGGCAGTACATCAAGTGTATCATATGCCAAGT
ACGCCCCCTATTGACGTCAATGACGGTAAATGGCCCGCCTGGCATTGTGCCCAGTACATGACCTTATGGG
ACTTTCCTACTTGGCAGTACATCTACGTATTAGTCATCGCTATTACCATGGTCGAGGTGAGCCCCACGTT
CTGCTTCACTCTCCCCATCTCCCCCCCCTCCCCACCCCCAATTTTGTATTTATTTATTTTTTAATTATTT
TGTGCAGCGATGGGGGCGGGGG
Features (pLannotate 1.2.2; 20 found; start..end, strand, type, name):
    117..344     +  intron         hybrid intron: hybrid between chicken β-actin (CBA) and minute virus of mice (MMV) introns (Gray et al., 2011)
    482..2083    +  CDS            Cas9(N): N-terminal portion of Streptococcus pyogenes Cas9 (Zetsche et al., 2015)
   2084..4582    +  CDS            Cas9(C): C-terminal portion of Streptococcus pyogenes Cas9 (Zetsche et al., 2015)
   4583..4630    +  CDS            nucleoplasmin NLS: bipartite nuclear localization signal from nucleoplasmin
   4700..5413    +  CDS            EGFP: EGFP is a basic (constitutively fluorescent) green fluorescent protein published in 1996, derived from Aequorea victoria. It is reported to be a rapidly-maturing weak dimer with moderate acid sensitivity.
   5447..5558    +  polyA_signal   bGH poly(A) signal: bovine growth hormone polyadenylation signal
   5663..5803    +  repeat_region  AAV2 ITR: inverted terminal repeat of adeno-associated virus serotype 2 inverted
   5808..5859    -  misc_feature   bom (fragment): basis of mobility region from pBR322
   5878..6333    +  rep_origin     f1 ori (sequence partly withheld): f1 bacteriophage origin of replication; arrow indicates direction of (+) strand synthesis
   6334..6383    -  misc_feature   bom (fragment): basis of mobility region from pBR322
   6485..6520    -  CDS            rop (fragment): Rop protein, which maintains plasmids at low copy number; rop
   6615..6719    +  promoter       AmpR promoter: bla
   6720..7580    +  CDS            AmpR: β-lactamase; bla; confers resistance to ampicillin, carbenicillin, and related antibiotics
   7751..8339    +  rep_origin     ori: high-copy-number ColE1/pMB1/pBR322/pUC origin of replication
   8401..8641    +  promoter       U6 promoter: RNA polymerase III promoter for human U6 snRNA
   8670..8745    +  misc_RNA       gRNA scaffold: guide RNA scaffold for the Streptococcus pyogenes CRISPR/Cas9 system
   8752..8795    +  misc_RNA       gRNA scaffold (fragment): guide RNA scaffold for the Streptococcus pyogenes CRISPR/Cas9 system
   8842..9127    +  enhancer       CMV enhancer: human cytomegalovirus immediate early enhancer; contains an 18-bp deletion relative to the standard CMV enhancer
   9129..3       +  promoter       chicken β-actin promoter (fragment) (across the origin): contains a 21-bp deletion relative to the standard chicken β-actin promoter
   9230..116     +  promoter       chicken β-actin promoter (fragment) (across the origin): contains a 21-bp deletion relative to the standard chicken β-actin promoter
