[The description below was written by a language model from this plasmid's Addgene catalogue record and pLannotate feature annotations shown in this document.]
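Description:
Y365A or A365Y inducible rescue is an all-in-one mammalian CRISPR/Cas9 expression plasmid built on pSpCas9(BB)-2A-GFP (PX458). A 20 bp guide sequence directed against a mouse genomic target was inserted at the BbsI sites, which were destroyed in the process. It sits between the human U6 RNA polymerase III promoter and the Streptococcus pyogenes gRNA scaffold, so that a complete single guide RNA is transcribed in transfected cells. The record does not name the targeted gene. The construct name indicates that the guide is used to interconvert a tyrosine and an alanine at residue 365, and the stated purpose is to generate the "i-WT-r" or "i-MT-r" inducible wild-type or mutant rescue systems, from a study of how PRC2-mediated repressive chromatin domains form. No repair template is present on this plasmid, so any donor would have to be supplied separately.

The second expression unit is driven by a hybrid promoter made up of the CMV enhancer, a chicken β-actin promoter and a hybrid intron. It encodes S. pyogenes Cas9 (annotated as contiguous N- and C-terminal portions) with a nucleoplasmin nuclear localization signal, followed by EGFP and a bGH polyadenylation signal. In the PX458 backbone, EGFP is linked to Cas9 by a 2A peptide, so green fluorescence marks transfected, Cas9-expressing cells for sorting or enrichment; the 2A itself is not annotated in the feature table. A single AAV2 ITR remnant and an f1 origin are also present. The plasmid is propagated in E. coli through a high-copy ColE1/pUC-type origin with ampicillin resistance. The sequenced record is 9,239 nt, slightly shorter than the roughly 9,320 bp catalogue size.
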