Addgene plasmid #131323: Y365A or A365Y inducible rescue
Purpose: gRNA to generate i-WT-r or i-MT-r systems
Depositing lab: Danny Reinberg. Depositing organization: NYU Grossman School of Medicine. Publication: Capturing the Onset of PRC2-Mediated Repressive Domain Formation. Oksuz O, Narendra V, Lee CH, Descostes N, LeRoy G, Raviram R, Blumenberg L, Karch K, Rocha PP, Garcia BA, Skok JA, Reinberg D. Mol Cell. 2018 Jun 21;70(6):1149-1162.e5. doi: 10.1016/j.molcel.2018.05.023. PubMed 29932905.
Backbone
  Vector backbone: pSpCas9(BB)-2A-GFP (PX458)
  Backbone manufacturer: Feng Zhang (Addgene plasmid # 48138)
  Backbone size w/o insert (bp): 9300
  Total vector size (bp): 9320
  Vector type: Mammalian Expression, CRISPR
Growth in bacteria
  Bacterial resistance: Ampicillin, 100 μg/mL
  Growth temperature: 37°C
  Growth strain: DH5alpha
  Copy number: High Copy
Gene/Insert
  Gene/Insert name: Y365A or A365Y inducible rescue
  Species: M. musculus (mouse)
  Insert size (bp): 20
  Cloning method: Restriction Enzyme; 5′ cloning site BbsI (destroyed during cloning) (destroyed during cloning); 3′ cloning site BbsI (destroyed during cloning) (destroyed during cloning)
  Sequencing primers: 5′ TTTATGGCGAGGCGGCGG
Terms and licenses: Academic/Nonprofit Terms; Industry Terms: Not Available to Industry
How to cite: Y365A or A365Y inducible rescue was a gift from Danny Reinberg (Addgene plasmid # 131323 ; http://n2t.net/addgene:131323 ; RRID:Addgene_131323)
